Addgene plasmid #149258: pGBW-m4046950
Purpose: Bacterial expression plasmid for SARS-CoV-2 ORF10 protein
Depositing lab: Ginkgo Bioworks & Benjie Chen. Depositing organization: Ginkgo Bioworks.
Backbone
  Vector backbone: ori-013 - marker | cmR
  Backbone size w/o insert (bp): 1462
  Vector type: Bacterial Expression
Growth in bacteria
  Bacterial resistance: Chloramphenicol, 25 μg/mL
  Growth temperature: 30°C
  Growth strain: DH5alpha
  Copy number: High Copy
Gene/Insert
  Gene/Insert name: SARS-CoV-2 ORF10 protein
  Species: Escherichia coli str. K-12 substr. MG1655; Severe acute respiratory syndrome coronavirus 2
  Insert size (bp): 110
  Mutation: Escherichia coli recode 1
  Entrez Gene: ORF10 (a.k.a. GU280_gp11)
  Promoter: Promoter | pT7 ; Operator | lacO ; RBS | T7_rbs ; Start Codon | ATG
  Tag / fusion protein: Cleavable TEV;6xHIS (C terminal on backbone)
  Cloning method: Unknown
Resource information
  A portion of this plasmid was derived from a plasmid made by: GinkgoBioworks
Depositor comments: NCBI Reference Sequence: YP_009725255.1
How to cite: pGBW-m4046950 was a gift from Ginkgo Bioworks & Benjie Chen (Addgene plasmid # 149258 ; http://n2t.net/addgene:149258 ; RRID:Addgene_149258)
