[The description below was written by a language model from this plasmid's Addgene catalogue record and pLannotate feature annotations shown in this document.]
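Description:
pGBW-m4046950 is a very compact bacterial expression plasmid (about 1.85 kb in the sequenced record) built to produce the SARS-CoV-2 ORF10 protein in Escherichia coli. The minimal backbone consists of little more than a high-copy ColE1/pUC-type origin of replication and a chloramphenicol acetyltransferase (cat) gene driven by its own promoter, so the plasmid is maintained at high copy number under chloramphenicol selection. Lambda t0 terminator sequence sits at both ends of the linearised record, that is, across the circular junction between the end of the resistance cassette and the start of the expression unit. There it helps insulate the expression unit from read-through transcription.

The expression cassette follows the familiar pET-style layout: a T7 promoter immediately followed by a lac operator, then the efficient ribosome binding site from phage T7 gene 10 and an ATG start codon. Transcription therefore requires a host supplying T7 RNA polymerase, and it is held in check by lac repressor until relieved by IPTG or lactose. No lacI gene is annotated on the plasmid, so repressor would have to come from the host. The insert is a short (roughly 110 bp) ORF10 coding sequence recoded for E. coli codon usage, and according to the catalogue entry it is fused at its C terminus to a TEV protease cleavage site and a 6xHis tag provided by the backbone. This allows metal-affinity purification and later removal of the tag. The automated feature table does not annotate the ORF10 coding region or the tag, which presumably lie in the unannotated stretch between the RBS and the origin. The construct is intended for recombinant production of ORF10 in bacteria.
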