Features (pLannotate 1.2.2; 8 found; start..end, strand, type, name):
      1..35      +  terminator     lambda t0 terminator: minimal transcription terminator from phage lambda (Scholtissek and Grosse, 1987)
     63..81      +  promoter       T7 promoter: promoter for bacteriophage T7 RNA polymerase
     82..106     +  protein_bind   lac operator: The lac repressor binds to the lac operator to inhibit transcription in E. coli. This inhibition can be relieved by adding lactose or isopropyl-β-D-thiogalactopyranoside (IPTG). lac repressor encoded by lacI
    121..143     +  RBS            RBS: efficient ribosome binding site from bacteriophage T7 gene 10 (Olins and Rangwala, 1989)
    424..1012    +  rep_origin     ori: high-copy-number ColE1/pMB1/pBR322/pUC origin of replication
   1020..1117    +  promoter       cat promoter: promoter of the E. coli cat gene encoding chloramphenicol acetyltransferase
   1118..1774    +  CDS            cat: CAT_ECOLX - Experimental evidence at protein level: Swiss-Prot protein existence level 1. This enzyme is an effector of chloramphenicol resistance in bacteria. From Escherichia coli. This protein is used as a marker in many commonly used cloning vectors, such as pACYC184.
   1798..1847    +  terminator     lambda t0 terminator (fragment): transcription terminator from phage lambda
>Addgene plasmid #149258 | pGBW-m4046950 | addgene full sequence | sequence record 358324 | Addgene NGS Result
TTCAGAACGCTCGGTTGCCGCCGGGCGTTTTTTATTGGTCATCGATCTCGATCCCGCGAAATTAATACGA
CTCACTATAGGGGAATTGTGAGCGGATAACAATTCCCCTCTAGAAATAATTTTGTTTAACTTTAAGAAGG
AGACTCTTCTATGGGTTACATCAATGTATTTGCATTCCCATTCACGATTTATAGCCTGTTGCTGTGCCGC
ATGAACTCTCGTAACTACATCGCCCAAGTCGACGTGGTTAACTTTAACCTTACAGAGAACCTGTACTTTC
AAAGCCACCATCATCACCATCATTAACCGGCTTATCGGTCAGTTTCACCTGATTTACGTAAAAACCCGCT
TCGGCGGGTTTTTGCTTTTGGAGGGGCAGAAAGATGAATGACTGTCCACGACGCTATACCCAAAAGAAAA
AGCTTGAGATCCTTTTTTTCTGCGCGTAATCTGCTGCTTGCAAACAAAAAAACCACCGCTACCAGCGGTG
GTTTGTTTGCCGGATCAAGAGCTACCAACTCTTTTTCCGAAGGTAACTGGCTTCAGCAGAGCGCAGATAC
CAAATACTGTTCTTCTAGTGTAGCCGTAGTTAGGCCACCACTTCAAGAACTCTGTAGCACCGCCTACATA
CCTCGCTCTGCTAATCCTGTTACCAGTGGCTGCTGCCAGTGGCGATAAGTCGTGTCTTACCGGGTTGGAC
TCAAGACGATAGTTACCGGATAAGGCGCAGCGGTCGGGCTGAACGGGGGGTTCGTGCACACAGCCCAGCT
TGGAGCGAACGACCTACACCGAACTGAGATACCTACAGCGTGAGCTATGAGAAAGCGCCACGCTTCCCGA
AGGGAGAAAGGCGGACAGGTATCCGGTAAGCGGCAGGGTCGGAACAGGAGAGCGCACGAGGGAGCTTCCA
GGGGGAAACGCCTGGTATCTTTATAGTCCTGTCGGGTTTCGCCACCTCTGACTTGAGCGTCGATTTTTGT
GATGCTCGTCAGGGGGGCGGAGCCTATGGAAATTGATCGGGCACGTAAGAGGTTCCAACTTTCACCATAA
TGAAATAAGATCACTACCGGGCGTATTTTTTGAGTTATCGAGATTTTCAGGAGCTAAGGAAGCTAAAATG
GAGAAAAAAATCACTGGATATACCACCGTTGATATATCCCAATGGCATCGTAAAGAACATTTTGAGGCAT
TTCAGTCAGTTGCTCAATGTACCTATAACCAGACCGTTCAGCTGGATATTACGGCCTTTTTAAAGACCGT
AAAGAAAAATAAGCACAAGTTTTATCCGGCCTTTATTCACATTCTTGCCCGCCTGATGAATGCTCATCCG
GAATTTCGTATGGCAATGAAAGACGGTGAGCTGGTGATATGGGATAGTGTTCACCCTTGTTACACCGTTT
TCCATGAGCAAACTGAAACGTTTTCATCGCTCTGGAGTGAATACCACGACGATTTCCGGCAGTTTCTACA
CATATATTCGCAAGATGTGGCGTGTTACGGTGAAAACCTGGCCTATTTCCCTAAAGGGTTTATTGAGAAT
ATGTTTTTCGTTTCAGCCAATCCCTGGGTGAGTTTCACCAGTTTTGATTTAAACGTGGCCAATATGGACA
ACTTCTTCGCCCCCGTTTTCACCATGGGCAAATATTATACGCAAGGCGACAAGGTGCTGATGCCGCTGGC
GATTCAGGTTCATCATGCCGTTTGTGATGGCTTCCATGTCGGCAGAATGCTTAATGAATTACAACAGTAC
TGCGATGAGTGGCAGGGCGGGGCGTAATTTGATATCGAGCTCGCTTGGACTCCTGTTGATAGATCCAGTA
ATGACCTCAGAACTCCATCTGGATTTG
